Addgene plasmid #207848: CBla_2.0_EmrE_TMD4_3P
Purpose: BLaTM-System; Antiparallel positive control EmrE_TMD4_3P in CBLa 2.0 vector
Depositing lab: Dieter Langosch. Depositing organization: Technische Universitaet Muenchen (TUM). Publication: BLaTM 2.0, a genetic tool revealing preferred antiparallel interaction of transmembrane helix 4 of the dual-topology protein EmrE. Julius A, Laur L, Schanzenbach C, Langosch D. J Mol Biol. 2017 Apr 18. pii: S0022-2836(17)30166-3. doi: 10.1016/j.jmb.2017.04.003. PubMed 28432015.
Backbone
  Vector backbone: pBAD322K (modified)
  Backbone manufacturer: John E. Cronan
  Backbone size w/o insert (bp): 4284
  Total vector size (bp): 5253
  Modifications to backbone: Deletion 4246–4454/0–2
  Vector type: Bacterial Expression
Growth in bacteria
  Bacterial resistance: Kanamycin, 50 μg/mL
  Growth temperature: 37°C
  Growth strain: DH5alpha
  Copy number: Low Copy
Gene/Insert
  Gene/Insert name: C-BLa 2.0 fusion protein
  Species: Synthetic
  Insert size (bp): 969
  Tag / fusion protein: Flag (DYKDHDG) (C terminal on insert)
Terms and licenses: Academic/Nonprofit Terms; Industry Terms: Not Available to Industry
Depositor comments: TMD: Integrin alphaV mut GP, contains ApaI restriction site
How to cite: CBla_2.0_EmrE_TMD4_3P was a gift from Dieter Langosch (Addgene plasmid # 207848 ; http://n2t.net/addgene:207848 ; RRID:Addgene_207848)
