[The description below was written by a language model from this plasmid's Addgene catalogue record and pLannotate feature annotations shown in this document.]
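Description:
CBla_2.0_EmrE_TMD4_3P is a low-copy bacterial expression plasmid from the BLaTM 2.0 system, a genetic assay that reports on interactions between transmembrane helices through reconstitution of a split β-lactamase. It is built on a modified pBAD322K backbone carrying a small deletion. Propagation in E. coli relies on a pBR322-type ColE1 origin accompanied by the rop gene, which keeps copy number low, along with the bom region and a remnant of mbeC. Selection is by kanamycin through an aph(3')-Ia aminoglycoside phosphotransferase gene. A fragment of the AmpR promoter lies upstream of this marker.

The payload is a synthetic C-BLa 2.0 fusion protein of about 970 bp, placed under the arabinose-inducible araBAD promoter. The divergently transcribed araC regulator allows expression to be tuned with L-arabinose, and the rrnB T1 and T2 terminators end the transcript. The feature table annotates the open reading frame as a segment resembling Vibrio cholerae ToxR followed by a fragment of β-lactamase lacking its signal sequence, which fits a design where the C-terminal half of the enzyme is joined to a membrane-spanning segment. The transmembrane domain itself is not annotated as a separate feature. A C-terminal Flag tag is recorded for the insert, and the annotation also picks up a short His-tag-like stretch downstream.

According to its stated purpose, the plasmid serves as the antiparallel positive control carrying the EmrE TMD4 3P variant, presumably paired with a complementary N-terminal β-lactamase fusion construct. The depositor comment instead describes an integrin alphaV mutant transmembrane domain, which conflicts with the name and purpose and cannot be resolved from the record. The sequenced record is also slightly longer than the listed total size.
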