Features (pLannotate 1.2.2; 15 found; start..end, strand, type, name):
     94..972     -  CDS            araC: L-arabinose regulatory protein; araC
    999..1283    +  promoter       araBAD promoter: araBAD; promoter of the L-arabinose operon of E. coli; the araC regulatory gene is transcribed in the opposite direction (Guzman et al., 1995)
   1321..1980    +  CDS            toxR (fragment): TOXR_VIBCH - Protein predicted: Swiss-Prot protein existence level 4. This transcription activator controls cholera toxin, pilus colonization factor and outer membrane protein expression in V.cholerae. It binds to the 5'-TTTTGAT-3' tandemly repeated DNA sequence in the cholera toxin promoter region. ToxS interacts with the C-terminal periplasmic domain of ToxR, stimulating its activity. It activates transcription at the promoters for tcpI and tcpA and this is presumably via ToxT. From Vibrio cholerae serotype O1 (strain ATCC 39315 / El Tor Inaba N16961).
   1996..2268    +  CDS            bla(M) (fragment): β-lactamase lacking the signal sequence; bla(M); allows cytosolic expression of β-lactamase
   2340..2359    +  CDS            9xHis (fragment): 9xHis affinity tag
   2369..2392    +  misc_feature   MCS (fragment): pUC18/19 multiple cloning site
   2476..2591    +  ncRNA          5S rRNA: Accession: RF00001 - 5S ribosomal RNA
   2595..2681    +  terminator     rrnB T1 terminator: Escherichia coli rrnB; transcription terminator T1 from the E. coli rrnB gene
   2773..2800    +  terminator     rrnB T2 terminator: transcription terminator T2 from the E. coli rrnB gene
   2819..2862    +  promoter       AmpR promoter (fragment): bla
   2979..3794    +  CDS            KanR: aminoglycoside phosphotransferase; aph(3')-Ia; confers resistance to kanamycin in bacteria or G418 (Geneticin®) in eukaryotes
   3876..4464    +  rep_origin     ori: high-copy-number ColE1/pMB1/pBR322/pUC origin of replication
   4650..4790    -  misc_feature   bom: basis of mobility region from pBR322
   4892..5083    -  CDS            rop: Rop protein, which maintains plasmids at low copy number; rop
   5124..5234    +  CDS            mbeC (fragment): MBEC_ECOLX - Experimental evidence at protein level: Swiss-Prot protein existence level 1. Required for efficient mobilization of ColE1 plasmid and is thus essential to promote the specific transfer of the plasmid during conjugation. Probably functions by inducing DNA bending, helping the MbeA relaxase to melt the DNA around the nic site and cleave the phosphodiester bond. Binds specifically double-stranded DNA (dsDNA) containing the ColE1 oriT but does not recognize the inverted repeat (IR). From Escherichia coli.
>Addgene plasmid #207848 | CBla_2.0_EmrE_TMD4_3P | addgene full sequence | sequence record 417779 | Addgene NGS Result
CGATGCATAATGTGCCTGTCAAATGGACGAAGCAGGGATTCTGCAAACCCTATGCTACTCCGTCAAGCCG
TCAATTGTCTGATTCGTTACCAATTATGACAACTTGACGGCTACATCATTCACTTTTTCTTCACAACCGG
CACGGAACTCGCTCGGGCTGGCCCCGGTGCATTTTTTAAATACCCGCGAGAAATAGAGTTGATCGTCAAA
ACCAACATTGCGACCGACGGTGGCGATAGGCATCCGGGTGGTGCTCAAAAGCAGCTTCGCCTGGCTGATA
CGTTGGTCCTCGCGCCAGCTTAAGACGCTAATCCCTAACTGCTGGCGGAAAAGATGTGACAGACGCGACG
GCGACAAGCAAACATGCTGTGCGACGCTGGCGATATCAAAATTGCTGTCTGCCAGGTGATCGCTGATGTA
CTGACAAGCCTCGCGTACCCGATTATCCATCGGTGGATGGAGCGACTCGTTAATCGCTTCCATGCGCCGC
AGTAACAATTGCTCAAGCAGATTTATCGCCAGCAGCTCCGAATAGCGCCCTTCCCCTTGCCCGGCGTTAA
TGATTTGCCCAAACAGGTCGCTGAAATGCGGCTGGTGCGCTTCATCCGGGCGAAAGAACCCCGTATTGGC
AAATATTGACGGCCAGTTAAGCCATTCATGCCAGTAGGCGCGCGGACGAAAGTAAACCCACTGGTGATAC
CATTCGCGAGCCTCCGGATGACGACCGTAGTGATGAATCTCTCCTGGCGGGAACAGCAAAATATCACCCG
GTCGGCAAACAAATTCTCGTCCCTGATTTTTCACCACCCCCTGACCGCGAATGGTGAGATTGAGAATATA
ACCTTTCATTCCCAGCGGTCGGTCGATAAAAAAATCGAGATAACCGTTGGCCTCAATCGGCGTTAAACCC
GCCACCAGATGGGCATTAAACGAGTATCCCGGCAGCAGGGGATCATTTTGCGCTTCAGCCATACTTTTCA
TACTCCCGCCATTCAGAGAAGAAACCAATTGTCCATATTGCATCAGACATTGCCGTCACTGCGTCTTTTA
CTGGCTCTTCTCGCTAACCAAACCGGTAACCCCGCTTATTAAAAGCATTCTGTAACAAAGCGGGACCAAA
GCCATGACAAAAACGCGTAACAAAAGTGTCTATAATCACGGCAGAAAAGTCCACATTGATTATTTGCACG
GCGTCACACTTTGCTATGCCATAGCATTTTTATCCATAAGATTAGCGGATGCTACCTGACGCTTTTTATC
GCAACTCTCTACTGTTTCTCCATACCCGTTTTTTTGGGCTCTAGATAACGAGGGCAAAAAATGTTCGGAT
TAGGACACAACTCAAAAGAGATTTCGATGAGTCATATTGGTACTAAATTCATTCTTGCTGAAAAATTTAC
CTTCGATCCCCTAAGCAATACTCTGATTGACAAAGAAGATAGTGAAGAGATCATTCGATTAGGCAGCAAC
GAAAGCCGAATTCTTTGGCTGCTGGCCCAACGTCCAAACGAGGTGATTTCTCGCAATGATTTGCATGACT
TTGTTTGGCGAGAGCAAGGTTTTGAAGTCGATGATTCCAGCTTAACCCAAGCCATTTCGACTCTGCGCAA
AATGCTCAAAGATTCGACAAAGTCCCCACAATACGTCAAAACGGTTCCGAAGCGCGGTTACCAATTGATC
GCCCGAGTGGAAACGGTTGAAGAAGAGATGGCTCGCGAAAACGAAGCTGCTCATGACATCTCTCAGCCAG
AATCTGTCAATGAATACGCAGAATCAAGCAGTGTGCCTTCATCAGCCACTGTAGTGAACACACCGCAGCC
AGCCAATGTCGTGGCGAATAAATCGGCTCCAAACTTGGGGAATCGAGCTAGCCTGCCGGCGATTATTGGC
ATGATGCTGATTTGCGCGGGCGTGCTGATTATTAACCTGGGGATCCTGATCAACCCAAGCCAATCCAGCT
TTAAACCCCTAACGGATGGTGGTAGCGGCGGCAGCCTACTTACTCTAGCTTCCCGGCAACAATTAATAGA
CTGGATGGAGGCGGATAAAGTTGCAGGACCACTTCTGCGCTCGGCCCTTCCGGCTGGCTGGTTTATTGCT
GATAAATCTGGAGCCGGTGAGCGTGGGTCTCGCGGTATCATTGCAGCACTGGGGCCAGATGGTAAGCCCT
CCCGTATCGTAGTTATCTACACGACGGGGAGTCAGGCAACTATGGATGAACGAAATAGACAGATCGCTGA
GATAGGTGCCTCACTGATTAAGCATTGGGGCGATTATAAAGATCACGACGGCTAAGAGCTCGGTACCCGA
ACAGAAGCTGATCAGCGAAGAAGATCTGAACCACCACCACCACCACCACTAACTCGAGGTCGACCTGCAG
GCATGCAAGCTTGGCTGTTTTGGCGGATGAGAGAAGATTTTCAGCCTGATACAGATTAAATCAGAACGCA
GAAGCGGTCTGATAAAACAGAATTTGCCTGGCGGCAGTAGCGCGGTGGTCCCACCTGACCCCATGCCGAA
CTCAGAAGTGAAACGCCGTAGCGCCGATGGTAGTGTGGGGTCTCCCCATGCGAGAGTAGGGAACTGCCAG
GCATCAAATAAAACGAAAGGCTCAGTCGAAAGACTGGGCCTTTCGTTTTATCTGTTGTTTGTCGGTGAAC
GCTCTCCTGAGTAGGACAAATCCGCCGGGAGCGGATTTGAACGTTGCGAAGCAACGGCCCGGAGGGTGGC
GGGCAGGACGCCCGCCATAAACTGCCAGGCATCAAATTAAGCAGAAGGCCATCCTGACGGATGGCCTTTT
TGCGTTTCTACAAACTCTTTTGTTTATTTTTCTAAATACATTCAAATATGTATCCGCTCATGGAGCTCAA
AGCCACGTTGTGTCTCAAAATCTCTGATGTTACATTGCACAAGATAAAAATATATCATCATGAACAATAA
AACTGTCTGCTTACATAAACAGTAATACAAGGGGTGTTATGAGCCATATTCAACGGGAAACGTCTTGCTC
CAGGCCGCGATTAAATTCCAACATGGATGCTGATTTATATGGGTATAAATGGGCTCGCGATAATGTCGGG
CAATCAGGTGCGACAATCTATCGTTTGTATGGGAAGCCCGATGCGCCAGAGTTGTTTCTGAAACATGGCA
AAGGTAGCGTTGCCAATGATGTTACAGATGAGATGGTCAGACTAAACTGGCTGACGGAATTTATGCCTCT
TCCGTCCATCAAGCATTTTATCCGGACTCCTGATGAAGCATGGTTACTCACCACTGCGATCCCCGGCAAA
ACAGCATTCCAGGTATTAGAAGAATATCCTGATTCAGGTGAAAATATTGTTGATGCGCTGGCAGTGTTCC
TGCGCCGGTTGCATTCGATTCCTGTTTGTAATTGTCCTTTTAACAGCGATCGCGTATTTCGTCTCGCTCA
GGCGCAATCACGAATGAATAACGGTTTGGTTGATGCGAGTGATTTTGATGACGAGCGTAATGGCTGGCCT
GTTGAACAAGTCTGGAAAGAAATGCACAAACTTTTGCCATTCTCACCGGATTCAGTCGTCACTCATGGTG
ATTTCTCACTTGATAACCTTATTTTTGACGAGGGGAAATTAATAGGTTGTATTGATGTTGGACGAGTCGG
AATCGCAGACCGATACCAGGATCTTGCCATCCTATGGAACTGCCTCGGTGAGTTTTCTCCTTCATTACAG
AAACGGCTTTTTCAAAAATATGGTATTGATAATCCTGATATGAATAAATTGCAGTTTCATTTGATGCTCG
ATGAGTTTTTCTAAGAGCTCCATGACCAAAATCCCTTAACGTGAGTTTTCGTTCCACTGAGCGTCAGACC
CCGTAGAAAAGATCAAAGGATCTTCTTGAGATCCTTTTTTTCTGCGCGTAATCTGCTGCTTGCAAACAAA
AAAACCACCGCTACCAGCGGTGGTTTGTTTGCCGGATCAAGAGCTACCAACTCTTTTTCCGAAGGTAACT
GGCTTCAGCAGAGCGCAGATACCAAATACTGTCCTTCTAGTGTAGCCGTAGTTAGGCCACCACTTCAAGA
ACTCTGTAGCACCGCCTACATACCTCGCTCTGCTAATCCTGTTACCAGTGGCTGCTGCCAGTGGCGATAA
GTCGTGTCTTACCGGGTTGGACTCAAGACGATAGTTACCGGATAAGGCGCAGCGGTCGGGCTGAACGGGG
GGTTCGTGCACACAGCCCAGCTTGGAGCGAACGACCTACACCGAACTGAGATACCTACAGCGTGAGCTAT
GAGAAAGCGCCACGCTTCCCGAAGGGAGAAAGGCGGACAGGTATCCGGTAAGCGGCAGGGTCGGAACAGG
AGAGCGCACGAGGGAGCTTCCAGGGGGAAACGCCTGGTATCTTTATAGTCCTGTCGGGTTTCGCCACCTC
TGACTTGAGCGTCGATTTTTGTGATGCTCGTCAGGGGGGCGGAGCCTATGGAAAAACGCCAGCAACGCGG
CCTTTTTACGGTTCCTGGCCTTTTGCTGGCCTTTTGCTCACATGTTCTTTCCTGCGTTATCCCCTGATTC
TGTGGATAACCGTATTACCGCCTTTGAGTGAGCTGATACCGCTCGCCGCAGCCGAACGACCGAGCGCAGC
GAGTCAGTGAGCGAGGAAGCGGAAGAGCGCCTGATGCGGTATTTTCTCCTTACGCATCTGTGCGGTATTT
CACACCGCATATGGTGCACTCTCAGTACAATCTGCTCTGATGCCGCATAGTTAAGCCAGTATACACTCCG
CTATCGCTACGTGACTGGGTCATGGCTGCGCCCCGACACCCGCCAACACCCGCTGACGCGCCCTGACGGG
CTTGTCTGCTCCCGGCATCCGCTTACAGACAAGCTGTGACCGTCTCCGGGAGCTGCATGTGTCAGAGGTT
TTCACCGTCATCACCGAAACGCGCGAGGCAGCTGCGGTAAAGCTCATCAGCGTGGTCGTGAAGCGATTCA
CAGATGTCTGCCTGTTCATCCGCGTCCAGCTCGTTGAGTTTCTCCAGAAGCGTTAATGTCTGGCTTCTGA
TAAAGCGGGCCATGTTAAGGGCGGTTTTTTCCTGTTTGGTCACTGATGCCTCCGTGTAAGGGGGATTTCT
GTTCATGGGGGTAATGATACCGATGAAACGAGAGAGGATGCTCACGATACGGGTTACTGATGATGAACAT
GCCCGGTTACTGGAACGTTGTGAGGGTAAACAACTGGCGGTATGGATGCGGCGGGACCAGAGAAAAATCA
CTCAGGGTCAATGCCAGCG
